Addgene plasmid #180025: GB1-ALIX(P801G)
Purpose: Codon-optimized bacterial expression plasmid. Expresses GB1-His6-TEV-ALIX(1-868, P801G). P801G mutation facilitates expression in E. coli.
Depositing lab: Lalit Deshmukh. Depositing organization: University of California, San Diego (UCSD). Publication: Reversible phase separation of ESCRT protein ALIX through tyrosine phosphorylation. Elias RD, Zhu Y, Su Q, Ghirlando R, Zhang J, Deshmukh L. Sci Adv. 2023 Jul 14;9(28):eadg3913. doi: 10.1126/sciadv.adg3913. Epub 2023 Jul 14. PubMed 37450591.
Backbone
  Vector backbone: pET-11a
  Backbone size w/o insert (bp): 5644
  Total vector size (bp): 8533
  Vector type: Bacterial Expression
Growth in bacteria
  Bacterial resistance: Ampicillin, 100 μg/mL
  Growth temperature: 37°C
  Growth strain: DH5alpha
  Copy number: Low Copy
Gene/Insert
  Gene/Insert name: GB1-His6-TEV-ALIX(1-868, P801G) (alt names: ALIX; PDCD6IP)
  Species: H. sapiens (human)
  Insert size (bp): 2889
  Mutation: P801G
  Entrez Gene: PDCD6IP (a.k.a. AIP1, ALIX, DRIP4, HP95, MCPH29)
  Tag / fusion protein: GB1-His6-TEV (N terminal on insert)
Terms and licenses: Academic/Nonprofit Terms; Industry Terms: Not Available to Industry
How to cite: GB1-ALIX(P801G) was a gift from Lalit Deshmukh (Addgene plasmid # 180025 ; http://n2t.net/addgene:180025 ; RRID:Addgene_180025)
