[The description below was written by a language model from this plasmid's Addgene catalogue record and pLannotate feature annotations shown in this document.]
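Description:
GB1-ALIX(P801G) is a bacterial expression plasmid built on the pET-11a backbone for producing full-length human ALIX (PDCD6IP, residues 1-868) in E. coli. It replicates from a pBR322-type ColE1 origin accompanied by the bom region and the rop gene, which keeps copy number low, as the catalogue entry indicates, and it is selected with ampicillin through the β-lactamase gene. Scattered fragments of the tetracycline resistance gene and its promoter are remnants of the pBR322 ancestry and are not functional markers. The total size is about 8.5 kb, of which the insert accounts for roughly 2.9 kb.

The expression cassette follows the standard pET arrangement: a T7 promoter immediately followed by a lac operator, the T7 gene 10 ribosome binding site, the open reading frame and a T7 terminator, with a plasmid-borne lacI gene supplying repressor. Transcription therefore depends on a host providing T7 RNA polymerase and is induced with IPTG. The codon-optimized coding sequence begins with the GB1 domain of streptococcal protein G, a small fusion partner commonly used to improve solubility and yield, followed by a His6 tag for metal-affinity purification and a TEV protease site that allows the N-terminal tags to be removed from ALIX. The P801G substitution is recorded as facilitating expression in E. coli. A short match to a T7 gene 10-derived tag annotated after the ALIX sequence is probably residual backbone sequence, as the record describes no C-terminal fusion. The associated publication concerns phase separation of this ESCRT-associated protein and its regulation by tyrosine phosphorylation, consistent with use of the plasmid to make recombinant ALIX for biophysical and biochemical study.
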