Features (pLannotate 1.2.2; 22 found; start..end, strand, type, name):
    910..1498    +  rep_origin     ori: high-copy-number ColE1/pMB1/pBR322/pUC origin of replication
   1684..1823    -  misc_feature   bom: basis of mobility region from pBR322
   1925..2116    -  CDS            rop: Rop protein, which maintains plasmids at low copy number; rop
   2133..2513    +  CDS            YPB1_ECOLX: Protein predicted: Swiss-Prot protein existence level 4. From Escherichia coli.
   2755..3379    -  CDS            TcR (fragment): tetracycline efflux protein; tet; confers resistance to tetracycline
   3394..3415    -  protein_bind   CAP binding site: CAP binding activates transcription in the presence of cAMP. E. coli catabolite activator protein
   3428..4510    -  CDS            lacI: lac repressor; lacI; The lac repressor binds to the lac operator to inhibit transcription in E. coli. This inhibition can be relieved by adding lactose or isopropyl-β-D-thiogalactopyranoside (IPTG).
   4511..4588    -  promoter       lacI promoter: lacI
   4596..4875    -  CDS            TcR (fragment): tetracycline efflux protein; tet; confers resistance to tetracycline
   4897..4915    +  promoter       T7 promoter: promoter for bacteriophage T7 RNA polymerase
   4916..4940    +  protein_bind   lac operator: The lac repressor binds to the lac operator to inhibit transcription in E. coli. This inhibition can be relieved by adding lactose or isopropyl-β-D-thiogalactopyranoside (IPTG). lac repressor encoded by lacI
   4955..4977    +  RBS            RBS: efficient ribosome binding site from bacteriophage T7 gene 10 (Olins and Rangwala, 1989)
   4991..5152    +  CDS            spg (fragment): SPG1_STRSG - Experimental evidence at protein level: Swiss-Prot protein existence level 1. Binds to the constant Fc region of IgG with high affinity. From Streptococcus sp. group G.
   5222..5240    +  CDS            capTEV™ (fragment): composite tag for in vivo biotinylation, TEV protease cleavage, and 6xHis tagging
   5240..5256    +  CDS            TEV site (fragment): tobacco etch virus (TEV) protease recognition and cleavage site
   5270..7873    +  CDS            PDCD6IP: PDC6I_HUMAN - Also known as AIP1, ALIX, KIAA1375. Experimental evidence at protein level: Swiss-Prot protein existence level 1. (Microbial infection) Involved in HIV-1 virus budding. Can replace TSG101 it its role of supporting HIV-1 release; this function requires the interaction with CHMP4B. The ESCRT machinery also functions in topologically equivalent membrane fission events, such as enveloped virus budding (HIV-1 and other lentiviruses). From Homo sapiens (Human).
   7884..7933    +  CDS            SET1 (fragment): solubility-enhancement tag derived from T7 phage gene 10B
   7941..7988    +  terminator     T7 terminator: transcription terminator for bacteriophage T7 RNA polymerase
   8011..8115    -  CDS            TcR (fragment): tetracycline efflux protein; tet; confers resistance to tetracycline
   8163..8191    -  promoter       tet promoter: E. coli promoter for tetracycline efflux protein gene
   8304..8408    +  promoter       AmpR promoter: bla
   8409..739     +  CDS            AmpR (across the origin): β-lactamase; bla; confers resistance to ampicillin, carbenicillin, and related antibiotics
>Addgene plasmid #180025 | GB1-ALIX(P801G) | addgene full sequence | sequence record 367904 | Addgene NGS Result
AGTGGGTTACATCGAACTGGATCTCAACAGCGGTAAGATCCTTGAGAGTTTTCGCCCCGAAGAACGTTTT
CCAATGATGAGCACTTTTAAAGTTCTGCTATGTGGCGCGGTATTATCCCGTGTTGACGCCGGGCAAGAGC
AACTCGGTCGCCGCATACACTATTCTCAGAATGACTTGGTTGAGTACTCACCAGTCACAGAAAAGCATCT
TACGGATGGCATGACAGTAAGAGAATTATGCAGTGCTGCCATAACCATGAGTGATAACACTGCGGCCAAC
TTACTTCTGACAACGATCGGAGGACCGAAGGAGCTAACCGCTTTTTTGCACAACATGGGGGATCATGTAA
CTCGCCTTGATCGTTGGGAACCGGAGCTGAATGAAGCCATACCAAACGACGAGCGTGACACCACGATGCC
TGCAGCAATGGCAACAACGTTGCGCAAACTATTAACTGGCGAACTACTTACTCTAGCTTCCCGGCAACAA
TTAATAGACTGGATGGAGGCGGATAAAGTTGCAGGACCACTTCTGCGCTCGGCCCTTCCGGCTGGCTGGT
TTATTGCTGATAAATCTGGAGCCGGTGAGCGTGGGTCTCGCGGTATCATTGCAGCACTGGGGCCAGATGG
TAAGCCCTCCCGTATCGTAGTTATCTACACGACGGGGAGTCAGGCAACTATGGATGAACGAAATAGACAG
ATCGCTGAGATAGGTGCCTCACTGATTAAGCATTGGTAACTGTCAGACCAAGTTTACTCATATATACTTT
AGATTGATTTAAAACTTCATTTTTAATTTAAAAGGATCTAGGTGAAGATCCTTTTTGATAATCTCATGAC
CAAAATCCCTTAACGTGAGTTTTCGTTCCACTGAGCGTCAGACCCCGTAGAAAAGATCAAAGGATCTTCT
TGAGATCCTTTTTTTCTGCGCGTAATCTGCTGCTTGCAAACAAAAAAACCACCGCTACCAGCGGTGGTTT
GTTTGCCGGATCAAGAGCTACCAACTCTTTTTCCGAAGGTAACTGGCTTCAGCAGAGCGCAGATACCAAA
TACTGTCCTTCTAGTGTAGCCGTAGTTAGGCCACCACTTCAAGAACTCTGTAGCACCGCCTACATACCTC
GCTCTGCTAATCCTGTTACCAGTGGCTGCTGCCAGTGGCGATAAGTCGTGTCTTACCGGGTTGGACTCAA
GACGATAGTTACCGGATAAGGCGCAGCGGTCGGGCTGAACGGGGGGTTCGTGCACACAGCCCAGCTTGGA
GCGAACGACCTACACCGAACTGAGATACCTACAGCGTGAGCTATGAGAAAGCGCCACGCTTCCCGAAGGG
AGAAAGGCGGACAGGTATCCGGTAAGCGGCAGGGTCGGAACAGGAGAGCGCACGAGGGAGCTTCCAGGGG
GAAACGCCTGGTATCTTTATAGTCCTGTCGGGTTTCGCCACCTCTGACTTGAGCGTCGATTTTTGTGATG
CTCGTCAGGGGGGCGGAGCCTATGGAAAAACGCCAGCAACGCGGCCTTTTTACGGTTCCTGGCCTTTTGC
TGGCCTTTTGCTCACATGTTCTTTCCTGCGTTATCCCCTGATTCTGTGGATAACCGTATTACCGCCTTTG
AGTGAGCTGATACCGCTCGCCGCAGCCGAACGACCGAGCGCAGCGAGTCAGTGAGCGAGGAAGCGGAAGA
GCGCCTGATGCGGTATTTTCTCCTTACGCATCTGTGCGGTATTTCACACCGCAATGGTGCACTCTCAGTA
CAATCTGCTCTGATGCCGCATAGTTAAGCCAGTATACACTCCGCTATCGCTACGTGACTGGGTCATGGCT
GCGCCCCGACACCCGCCAACACCCGCTGACGCGCCCTGACGGGCTTGTCTGCTCCCGGCATCCGCTTACA
GACAAGCTGTGACCGTCTCCGGGAGCTGCATGTGTCAGAGGTTTTCACCGTCATCACCGAAACGCGCGAG
GCAGCTGCGGTAAAGCTCATCAGCGTGGTCGTGAAGCGATTCACAGATGTCTGCCTGTTCATCCGCGTCC
AGCTCGTTGAGTTTCTCCAGAAGCGTTAATGTCTGGCTTCTGATAAAGCGGGCCATGTTAAGGGCGGTTT
TTTCCTGTTTGGTCACTGATGCCTCCGTGTAAGGGGGATTTCTGTTCATGGGGGTAATGATACCGATGAA
ACGAGAGAGGATGCTCACGATACGGGTTACTGATGATGAACATGCCCGGTTACTGGAACGTTGTGAGGGT
AAACAACTGGCGGTATGGATGCGGCGGGACCAGAGAAAAATCACTCAGGGTCAATGCCAGCGCTTCGTTA
ATACAGATGTAGGTGTTCCACAGGGTAGCCAGCAGCATCCTGCGATGCAGATCCGGAACATAATGGTGCA
GGGCGCTGACTTCCGCGTTTCCAGACTTTACGAAACACGGAAACCGAAGACCATTCATGTTGTTGCTCAG
GTCGCAGACGTTTTGCAGCAGCAGTCGCTTCACGTTCGCTCGCGTATCGGTGATTCATTCTGCTAACCAG
TAAGGCAACCCCGCCAGCCTAGCCGGGTCCTCAACGACAGGAGCACGATCATGCGCACCCGTGGCCAGGA
CCCAACGCTGCCCGAGATGCGCCGCGTGCGGCTGCTGGAGATGGCGGACGCGATGGATATGTTCTGCCAA
GGGTTGGTTTGCGCATTCACAGTTCTCCGCAAGAATTGATTGGCTCCAATTCTTGGAGTGGTGAATCCGT
TAGCGAGGTGCCGCCGGCTTCCATTCAGGTCGAGGTGGCCCGGCTCCATGCACCGCGACGCAACGCGGGG
AGGCAGACAAGGTATAGGGCGGCGCCTACAATCCATGCCAACCCGTTCCATGTGCTCGCCGAGGCGGCAT
AAATCGCCGTGACGATCAGCGGTCCAATGATCGAAGTTAGGCTGGTAAGAGCCGCGAGCGATCCTTGAAG
CTGTCCCTGATGGTCGTCATCTACCTGCCTGGACAGCATGGCCTGCAACGCGGGCATCCCGATGCCGCCG
GAAGCGAGAAGAATCATAATGGGGAAGGCCATCCAGCCTCGCGTCGCGAACGCCAGCAAGACGTAGCCCA
GCGCGTCGGCCGCCATGCCGGCGATAATGGCCTGCTTCTCGCCGAAACGTTTGGTGGCGGGACCAGTGAC
GAAGGCTTGAGCGAGGGCGTGCAAGATTCCGAATACCGCAAGCGACAGGCCGATCATCGTCGCGCTCCAG
CGAAAGCGGTCCTCGCCGAAAATGACCCAGAGCGCTGCCGGCACCTGTCCTACGAGTTGCATGATAAAGA
AGACAGTCATAAGTGCGGCGACGATAGTCATGCCCCGCGCCCACCGGAAGGAGCTGACTGGGTTGAAGGC
TCTCAAGGGCATCGGTCGAGATCCCGGTGCCTAATGAGTGAGCTAACTTACATTAATTGCGTTGCGCTCA
CTGCCCGCTTTCCAGTCGGGAAACCTGTCGTGCCAGCTGCATTAATGAATCGGCCAACGCGCGGGGAGAG
GCGGTTTGCGTATTGGGCGCCAGGGTGGTTTTTCTTTTCACCAGTGAGACGGGCAACAGCTGATTGCCCT
TCACCGCCTGGCCCTGAGAGAGTTGCAGCAAGCGGTCCACGCTGGTTTGCCCCAGCAGGCGAAAATCCTG
TTTGATGGTGGTTAACGGCGGGATATAACATGAGCTGTCTTCGGTATCGTCGTATCCCACTACCGAGATA
TCCGCACCAACGCGCAGCCCGGACTCGGTAATGGCGCGCATTGCGCCCAGCGCCATCTGATCGTTGGCAA
CCAGCATCGCAGTGGGAACGATGCCCTCATTCAGCATTTGCATGGTTTGTTGAAAACCGGACATGGCACT
CCAGTCGCCTTCCCGTTCCGCTATCGGCTGAATTTGATTGCGAGTGAGATATTTATGCCAGCCAGCCAGA
CGCAGACGCGCCGAGACAGAACTTAATGGGCCCGCTAACAGCGCGATTTGCTGGTGACCCAATGCGACCA
GATGCTCCACGCCCAGTCGCGTACCGTCTTCATGGGAGAAAATAATACTGTTGATGGGTGTCTGGTCAGA
GACATCAAGAAATAACGCCGGAACATTAGTGCAGGCAGCTTCCACAGCAATGGCATCCTGGTCATCCAGC
GGATAGTTAATGATCAGCCCACTGACGCGTTGCGCGAGAAGATTGTGCACCGCCGCTTTACAGGCTTCGA
CGCCGCTTCGTTCTACCATCGACACCACCACGCTGGCACCCAGTTGATCGGCGCGAGATTTAATCGCCGC
GACAATTTGCGACGGCGCGTGCAGGGCCAGACTGGAGGTGGCAACGCCAATCAGCAACGACTGTTTGCCC
GCCAGTTGTTGTGCCACGCGGTTGGGAATGTAATTCAGCTCCGCCATCGCCGCTTCCACTTTTTCCCGCG
TTTTCGCAGAAACGTGGCTGGCCTGGTTCACCACGCGGGAAACGGTCTGATAAGAGACACCGGCATACTC
TGCGACATCGTATAACGTTACTGGTTTCACATTCACCACCCTGAATTGACTCTCTTCCGGGCGCTATCAT
GCCATACCGCGAAAGGTTTTGCGCCATTCGATGGTGTCCGGGATCTCGACGCTCTCCCTTATGCGACTCC
TGCATTAGGAAGCAGCCCAGTAGTAGGTTGAGGCCGTTGAGCACCGCCGCCGCAAGGAATGGTGCATGCA
AGGAGATGGCGCCCAACAGTCCCCCGGCCACGGGGCCTGCCACCATACCCACGCCGAAACAAGCGCTCAT
GAGCCCGAAGTGGCGAGCCCGATCTTCCCCATCGGTGATGTCGGCGATATAGGCGCCAGCAACCGCACCT
GTGGCGCCGGTGATGCCGGCCACGATGCGTCCGGCGTAGAGGATCGAGATCTCGATCCCGCGAAATTAAT
ACGACTCACTATAGGGGAATTGTGAGCGGATAACAATTCCCCTCTAGAAATAATTTTGTTTAACTTTAAG
AAGGAGATATACATATGCAGTATAAATTAGCACTGAACGGCAAAACCCTGAAAGGCGAAACCACCACCGA
AGCGGTGGATGCGGCGACCGCGGAAAAAGTGTTTAAACAGTATGCGAACGATAACGGCGTGGATGGCGAA
TGGACCTATGATGATGCGACCAAAACCTTTACCGTAACCGAACTGGTGCCCCGCGGCAGCATAGAAGGCC
GCATTCGCGAAAACCTGAAAGATAGCGGCCTGTTTCTGGAACATCATCATCATCATCATGAAAACCTGTA
TTTTCAAGGCAGCGGCAGCATGGCGACCTTTATTAGCGTGCAGCTGAAAAAAACGAGCGAAGTGGATCTG
GCGAAACCGCTGGTGAAATTTATTCAGCAGACCTATCCGAGCGGCGGCGAAGAACAAGCGCAGTATTGTC
GCGCAGCTGAAGAGCTGAGCAAATTGCGCCGCGCCGCGGTTGGTCGCCCGCTGGATAAACATGAAGGCGC
GCTGGAAACCCTGCTGCGCTATTATGATCAGATTTGCAGCATTGAACCGAAATTTCCGTTTAGCGAAAAT
CAGATTTGCCTGACCTTTACCTGGAAAGATGCGTTTGATAAAGGCAGCCTGTTTGGCGGCAGCGTGAAAC
TGGCTCTGGCTAGCCTGGGCTATGAAAAAAGCTGCGTGCTGTTTAACTGCGCGGCCCTGGCGAGTCAGAT
TGCGGCGGAACAGAACCTGGATAACGATGAAGGCCTGAAAATTGCAGCGAAGCATTACCAATTTGCGAGC
GGCGCGTTTCTGCATATTAAAGAAACCGTGCTGAGCGCGCTGAGCCGCGAACCGACCGTGGATATTAGCC
CGGATACCGTGGGCACCCTGAGCCTGATTATGCTGGCGCAAGCACAAGAAGTGTTTTTTCTGAAAGCGAC
CCGCGATAAAATGAAAGATGCGATTATTGCGAAACTGGCGAACCAAGCGGCGGATTATTTTGGCGATGCG
TTTAAACAGTGTCAGTATAAAGATACCCTGCCGAAAGAAGTGTTTCCGGTGCTGGCGGCGAAACATTGTA
TAATGCAAGCGAACGCGGAATATCACCAAAGTATCTTGGCGAAGCAGCAGAAAAAATTTGGCGAAGAAAT
TGCGCGCCTGCAGCATGCGGCGGAACTGATTAAAACCGTGGCGAGCCGCTATGATGAATATGTGAACGTG
AAAGATTTTAGCGATAAAATTAACCGCGCGCTGGCGGCGGCGAAAAAAGATAACGATTTTATTTATCATG
ATCGCGTGCCGGATCTGAAAGACCTGGACCCGATTGGCAAAGCGACCCTGGTGAAAAGCACCCCGGTGAA
CGTGCCGATTAGTCAGAAATTTACCGATCTGTTTGAAAAAATGGTGCCGGTGAGCGTGCAGCAGAGCCTG
GCGGCGTATAATCAGCGCAAAGCGGATCTGGTGAACCGCAGCATTGCGCAGATGCGCGAAGCGACCACCC
TGGCGAACGGCGTGCTGGCGAGCCTGAACCTGCCGGCGGCGATTGAAGATGTGAGCGGCGATACCGTGCC
GCAATCTATCCTGACCAAAAGCCGCAGCGTGATTGAACAAGGCGGCATTCAGACCGTGGATCAGCTGATT
AAAGAACTGCCGGAACTGCTGCAACGCAATCGCGAAATTCTGGATGAAAGCCTGCGCCTGCTGGATGAAG
AAGAAGCGACCGATAACGATCTGCGCGCGAAATTTAAAGAACGCTGGCAGCGCACCCCGAGCAACGAACT
GTATAAACCGCTGCGCGCGGAAGGCACCAACTTTCGCACCGTGCTGGATAAAGCGGTGCAAGCGGATGGC
CAAGTGAAAGAATGCTATCAGAGCCATCGCGATACCATTGTGCTGCTGTGCAAACCGGAACCGGAACTGA
ACGCGGCGATTCCGAGCGCGAACCCGGCGAAAACCATGCAAGGCAGCGAAGTGGTGAACGTGCTGAAAAG
CCTGCTGAGCAACCTGGATGAAGTGAAAAAAGAACGCGAAGGCCTGGAAAACGATCTGAAAAGCGTGAAC
TTTGATATGACGAGCAAATTTCTGACCGCGCTGGCGCAAGATGGCGTGATTAACGAAGAAGCGCTGAGCG
TGACCGAACTGGATCGCGTGTATGGCGGCCTGACCACCAAAGTGCAAGAAAGCCTGAAAAAACAAGAAGG
CCTGCTGAAAAACATTCAAGTGAGCCATCAAGAATTTAGCAAAATGAAACAGAGCAACAACGAAGCGAAC
CTGCGCGAAGAAGTGCTGAAAAACCTGGCGACCGCGTATGATAACTTTGTGGAACTGGTGGCGAACCTGA
AAGAAGGCACCAAATTTTATAACGAACTGACCGAAATTCTGGTGCGCTTTCAGAACAAATGCAGCGATAT
TGTGTTTGCGCGCAAAACCGAACGCGACGAACTGCTGAAAGATCTGCAGCAGAGCATTGCCCGCGAACCA
AGCGCCCCAAGCATCCCGACGCCAGCCTATCAGAGTAGTCCGGCGGGTGGTCATGCGCCGACCCCACCAA
CGCCGGCCCCACGTACGATGCCGCCAACCAAACCGCAACCACCAGCGCGTCCGCCACCACCAGTTCTCCC
AGCCAATCGCGCCCCAAGTGCGACCGCGCCAAGCCCAGTTGGTGCGGGTACCGCCGCGCCAGCGCCAAGT
CAAACGCCGGGTAGTGCCCCACCACCACAAGCGCAAGGCGGCCCATATCCGACGTACCCGGGCTATCCGG
GCTACTGCCAGATGCCAATGCCGATGGGTTACAACCCATACGCGTACGGCCAGTATAACATGCCGTACCC
ACCGGTGTACCACCAGAGTCCGGGCCAAGCCCCATACCCGGGTCCACAGCAGCCAAGCTACCCGTTCCCG
CAGCCACCACAGCAAAGTTACTACCCGCAGCAATAAGGATCCGGCTGCTAACAAAGCCCGAAAGGAAGCT
GAGTTGGCTGCTGCCACCGCTGAGCAATAACTAGCATAACCCCTTGGGGCCTCTAAACGGGTCTTGAGGG
GTTTTTTGCTGAAAGGAGGAACTATATCCGGATATCCCGCAAGAGGCCCGGCAGTACCGGCATAACCAAG
CCTATGCCTACAGCATCCAGGGTGACGGTGCCGAGGATGACGATGAGCGCATTGTTAGATTTCATACACG
GTGCCTGACTGCGTTAGCAATTTAACTGTGATAAACTACCGCATTAAAGCTTATCGATGATAAGCTGTCA
AACATGAGAATTCTTGAAGACGAAAGGGCCTCGTGATACGCCTATTTTTATAGGTTAATGTCATGATAAT
AATGGTTTCTTAGACGTCAGGTGGCACTTTTCGGGGAAATGTGCGCGGAACCCCTATTTGTTTATTTTTC
TAAATACATTCAAATATGTATCCGCTCATGAGACAATAACCCTGATAAATGCTTCAATAATATTGAAAAA
GGAAGAGTATGAGTATTCAACATTTCCGTGTCGCCCTTATTCCCTTTTTTGCGGCATTTTGCCTTCCTGT
TTTTGCTCACCCAGAAACGCTGGTGAAAGTAAAAGATGCTGAAGATCAGTTGGGTGCACG
