>Addgene plasmid #180025 | GB1-ALIX(P801G) | depositor partial sequence | sequence record 351016 | Insert
CAGTATAAATTAGCACTGAACGGCAAAACCCTGAAAGGCGAAACCACCACCGAAGCGGTGGATGCGGCGA
CCGCGGAAAAAGTGTTTAAACAGTATGCGAACGATAACGGCGTGGATGGCGAATGGACCTATGATGATGC
GACCAAAACCTTTACCGTAACCGAACTGGTGCCCCGCGGCAGCATAGAAGGCCGCATTCGCGAAAACCTG
AAAGATAGCGGCCTGTTTCTGGAACATCATCATCATCATCATGAAAACCTGTATTTTCAAGGCAGCGGCA
GCATGGCGACCTTTATTAGCGTGCAGCTGAAAAAAACGAGCGAAGTGGATCTGGCGAAACCGCTGGTGAA
ATTTATTCAGCAGACCTATCCGAGCGGCGGCGAAGAACAAGCGCAGTATTGTCGCGCAGCTGAAGAGCTG
AGCAAATTGCGCCGCGCCGCGGTTGGTCGCCCGCTGGATAAACATGAAGGCGCGCTGGAAACCCTGCTGC
GCTATTATGATCAGATTTGCAGCATTGAACCGAAATTTCCGTTTAGCGAAAATCAGATTTGCCTGACCTT
TACCTGGAAAGATGCGTTTGATAAAGGCAGCCTGTTTGGCGGCAGCGTGAAACTGGCTCTGGCTAGCCTG
GGCTATGAAAAAAGCTGCGTGCTGTTTAACTGCGCGGCCCTGGCGAGTCAGATTGCGGCGGAACAGAACC
TGGATAACGATGAAGGCCTGAAAATTGCAGCGAAGCATTACCAATTTGCGAGCGGCGCGTTTCTGCATAT
TAAAGAAACCGTGCTGAGCGCGCTGAGCCGCGAACCGACCGTGGATATTAGCCCGGATACCGTGGGCACC
CTGAGCCTGATTATGCTGGCGCAAGCACAAGAAGTGTTTTTTCTGAAAGCGACCCGCGATAAAATGAAAG
ATGCGATTATTGCGAAACTGGCGAACCAAGCGGCGGATTATTTTGGCGATGCGTTTAAACAGTGTCAGTA
TAAAGATACCCTGCCGAAAGAAGTGTTTCCGGTGCTGGCGGCGAAACATTGTATAATGCAAGCGAACGCG
GAATATCACCAAAGTATCTTGGCGAAGCAGCAGAAAAAATTTGGCGAAGAAATTGCGCGCCTGCAGCATG
CGGCGGAACTGATTAAAACCGTGGCGAGCCGCTATGATGAATATGTGAACGTGAAAGATTTTAGCGATAA
AATTAACCGCGCGCTGGCGGCGGCGAAAAAAGATAACGATTTTATTTATCATGATCGCGTGCCGGATCTG
AAAGACCTGGACCCGATTGGCAAAGCGACCCTGGTGAAAAGCACCCCGGTGAACGTGCCGATTAGTCAGA
AATTTACCGATCTGTTTGAAAAAATGGTGCCGGTGAGCGTGCAGCAGAGCCTGGCGGCGTATAATCAGCG
CAAAGCGGATCTGGTGAACCGCAGCATTGCGCAGATGCGCGAAGCGACCACCCTGGCGAACGGCGTGCTG
GCGAGCCTGAACCTGCCGGCGGCGATTGAAGATGTGAGCGGCGATACCGTGCCGCAATCTATCCTGACCA
AAAGCCGCAGCGTGATTGAACAAGGCGGCATTCAGACCGTGGATCAGCTGATTAAAGAACTGCCGGAACT
GCTGCAACGCAATCGCGAAATTCTGGATGAAAGCCTGCGCCTGCTGGATGAAGAAGAAGCGACCGATAAC
GATCTGCGCGCGAAATTTAAAGAACGCTGGCAGCGCACCCCGAGCAACGAACTGTATAAACCGCTGCGCG
CGGAAGGCACCAACTTTCGCACCGTGCTGGATAAAGCGGTGCAAGCGGATGGCCAAGTGAAAGAATGCTA
TCAGAGCCATCGCGATACCATTGTGCTGCTGTGCAAACCGGAACCGGAACTGAACGCGGCGATTCCGAGC
GCGAACCCGGCGAAAACCATGCAAGGCAGCGAAGTGGTGAACGTGCTGAAAAGCCTGCTGAGCAACCTGG
ATGAAGTGAAAAAAGAACGCGAAGGCCTGGAAAACGATCTGAAAAGCGTGAACTTTGATATGACGAGCAA
ATTTCTGACCGCGCTGGCGCAAGATGGCGTGATTAACGAAGAAGCGCTGAGCGTGACCGAACTGGATCGC
GTGTATGGCGGCCTGACCACCAAAGTGCAAGAAAGCCTGAAAAAACAAGAAGGCCTGCTGAAAAACATTC
AAGTGAGCCATCAAGAATTTAGCAAAATGAAACAGAGCAACAACGAAGCGAACCTGCGCGAAGAAGTGCT
GAAAAACCTGGCGACCGCGTATGATAACTTTGTGGAACTGGTGGCGAACCTGAAAGAAGGCACCAAATTT
TATAACGAACTGACCGAAATTCTGGTGCGCTTTCAGAACAAATGCAGCGATATTGTGTTTGCGCGCAAAA
CCGAACGCGACGAACTGCTGAAAGATCTGCAGCAGAGCATTGCCCGCGAACCAAGCGCCCCAAGCATCCC
GACGCCAGCCTATCAGAGTAGTCCGGCGGGTGGTCATGCGCCGACCCCACCAACGCCGGCCCCACGTACG
ATGCCGCCAACCAAACCGCAACCACCAGCGCGTCCGCCACCACCAGTTCTCCCAGCCAATCGCGCCCCAA
GTGCGACCGCGCCAAGCCCAGTTGGTGCGGGTACCGCCGCGCCAGCGCCAAGTCAAACGCCGGGTAGTGC
CCCACCACCACAAGCGCAAGGCGGCCCATATCCGACGTACCCGGGCTATCCGGGCTACTGCCAGATGCCA
ATGCCGATGGGTTACAACCCATACGCGTACGGCCAGTATAACATGCCGTACCCACCGGTGTACCACCAGA
GTCCGGGCCAAGCCCCATACCCGGGTCCACAGCAGCCAAGCTACCCGTTCCCGCAGCCACCACAGCAAAG
TTACTACCCGCAGCAATAA
